Addgene plasmid #134302: pBAD-Citroff1-S245
Purpose: Bacterial expression of an inverse-response citrate sensor variant with medium binding affinity
Depositing lab: Robert Campbell. Depositing organization: University of Alberta. Publication: High-Performance Intensiometric Direct- and Inverse-Response Genetically Encoded Biosensors for Citrate. Zhao Y, Shen Y, Wen Y, Campbell RE. ACS Cent Sci. 2020 Aug 26;6(8):1441-1450. doi: 10.1021/acscentsci.0c00518. Epub 2020 Jul 9. PubMed 32875085.
Backbone
  Vector backbone: pBAD
  Backbone size w/o insert (bp): 4000
  Total vector size (bp): 5100
  Vector type: Bacterial Expression
Growth in bacteria
  Bacterial resistance: Ampicillin, 100 μg/mL
  Growth temperature: 37°C
  Growth strain: DH5alpha
  Copy number: High Copy
Gene/Insert
  Gene/Insert name: Citroff1 S245A
  Species: Synthetic
  Insert size (bp): 1100
  Promoter: pBAD
  Tag / fusion protein: 6-His tag
  Cloning method: Restriction Enzyme; 5′ cloning site XhoI (not destroyed); 3′ cloning site HindIII (not destroyed)
  Sequencing primers: 5′ ATGCCATAGCATTTTTATCC; 3′ GATTTAATCTGTATCAGG
Terms and licenses: Academic/Nonprofit Terms; Industry Terms: Not Available to Industry
How to cite: pBAD-Citroff1-S245 was a gift from Robert Campbell (Addgene plasmid # 134302 ; http://n2t.net/addgene:134302 ; RRID:Addgene_134302)
