[The description below was written by a language model from this plasmid's Addgene catalogue record and pLannotate feature annotations shown in this document.]
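Description:
pBAD-Citroff1-S245 is a bacterial expression plasmid of about 5.1–5.2 kb, built on the pBAD backbone, for producing a genetically encoded fluorescent citrate biosensor in E. coli. It is propagated through a high-copy ColE1/pUC-type origin, with a pBR322-derived bom region and only a remnant of the rop gene nearby. Selection is through the β-lactamase (AmpR) gene, which confers ampicillin resistance. Expression is driven by the araBAD promoter, and the araC regulator is encoded divergently on the opposite strand, so transcription of the insert is induced by L-arabinose. The rrnB T1 and T2 terminators lie downstream of the coding region.

The synthetic insert of roughly 1.1 kb, Citroff1 S245A, was cloned between XhoI and HindIII sites that remain intact. It follows the vector's N-terminal leader, which supplies a 6xHis tag for affinity purification (the annotation software labels this stretch as a fragment of a larger composite tag), the T7 gene 10 leader that promotes efficient translation, and an Xpress epitope containing an enterokinase cleavage site. The feature table shows the sensor's architecture: a segment of the citrate-binding CitA sensor kinase from Klebsiella pneumoniae is inserted between two fragments of an Aequorea-derived green fluorescent protein. In this arrangement, citrate binding to the CitA domain is coupled to a change in fluorescence. The record describes the sensor as inverse-response, meaning that fluorescence decreases as citrate rises, and it identifies the S245A substitution as a variant with medium binding affinity. The plasmid is intended for arabinose-induced bacterial expression of the His-tagged sensor, which suits it to purification and in vitro characterisation alongside related affinity variants.
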