Features (pLannotate 1.2.2; 16 found; start..end, strand, type, name):
      1..285     +  promoter       araBAD promoter: araBAD; promoter of the L-arabinose operon of E. coli; the araC regulatory gene is transcribed in the opposite direction (Guzman et al., 1995)
    331..351     +  CDS            capTEV™ (fragment): composite tag for in vivo biotinylation, TEV protease cleavage, and 6xHis tagging
    352..384     +  CDS            T7 tag (gene 10 leader): leader peptide from bacteriophage T7 gene 10 promotes efficient translation in E. coli
    388..411     +  CDS            Xpress™ tag: Xpress™ epitope tag, including an enterokinase recognition and cleavage site
    418..861     +  CDS            cEGFP (fragment): cEGFP is a basic (constitutively fluorescent) green fluorescent protein published in 2008, derived from Aequorea victoria.
    868..1257    +  CDS            citA (fragment): CITA_KLEPN - Experimental evidence at protein level: Swiss-Prot protein existence level 1. Member of the two-component regulatory system CitA/CitB. Probably activates CitB by phosphorylation. The periplasmic domain binds H-citrate(2-), which is essential for induction of the citrate- fermentation genes. From Klebsiella pneumoniae.
   1267..1533    +  CDS            cEGFP (fragment): cEGFP is a basic (constitutively fluorescent) green fluorescent protein published in 2008, derived from Aequorea victoria.
   1626..1741    +  ncRNA          5S rRNA: Accession: RF00001 - 5S ribosomal RNA
   1745..1831    +  terminator     rrnB T1 terminator: Escherichia coli rrnB; transcription terminator T1 from the E. coli rrnB gene
   1923..1950    +  terminator     rrnB T2 terminator: transcription terminator T2 from the E. coli rrnB gene
   1969..2060    +  promoter       AmpR promoter: bla
   2061..2921    +  CDS            AmpR: β-lactamase; bla; confers resistance to ampicillin, carbenicillin, and related antibiotics
   3092..3680    +  rep_origin     ori: high-copy-number ColE1/pMB1/pBR322/pUC origin of replication
   3866..4006    -  misc_feature   bom: basis of mobility region from pBR322
   4108..4148    -  CDS            rop (fragment): Rop protein, which maintains plasmids at low copy number; rop
   4270..5148    -  CDS            araC: L-arabinose regulatory protein; araC
>Addgene plasmid #134302 | pBAD-Citroff1-S245 | addgene full sequence | sequence record 263428 | Addgene NGS Result
AAGAAACCAATTGTCCATATTGCATCAGACATTGCCGTCACTGCGTCTTTTACTGGCTCTTCTCGCTAAC
CAAACCGGTAACCCCGCTTATTAAAAGCATTCTGTAACAAAGCGGGACCAAAGCCATGACAAAAACGCGT
AACAAAAGTGTCTATAATCACGGCAGAAAAGTCCACATTGATTATTTGCACGGCGTCACACTTTGCTATG
CCATAGCATTTTTATCCATAAGATTAGCGGATCCTACCTGACGCTTTTTATCGCAACTCTCTACTGTTTC
TCCATACCCGTTTTTTGGGCTAACAGGAGGAATTAACCATGGGGGGTTCTCATCATCATCATCATCATGG
TATGGCTAGCATGACTGGTGGACAGCAAATGGGTCGGGATCTGTACGACGATGACGATAAGGATCCTGGC
TCGAGAATGGTGAGCAAGGGCGAGGAGCTGTTCACCGGGGTGGTGCCCATCCTGGTCGAGCTGGACGGCG
ACGTAAACGGCCACAAGTTCAGCGTGTCCGGCGAGGGTGAGGGCGATGCCACCTACGGCAAGCTGACCCT
GAAGTTCATCTGCACCACCGGCAAGCTGCCCGTGCCCTGGCCCACCCTCGTGACCACCCTGACCTACGGC
GTGCAGTGCTTCAGCCGCTACCCCGACCACATGAAGCAGCACGACTTCTTCAAGTCCGCCATGCCCGAAG
GCTACATCCAGGAGCGCACCATCTTCTTCAAGGACGACGGCAACTACAAGACCCGCGCCGAGGTGAAGTT
CGAGGGCGACACCCTGGTGAACCGCATCGAGCTGAAGGGCATCGACTTCAAGGAGGACGGCAACATCCTG
GGGCACAAGCTGGAGTACAACTGGCAGACCGAGGAGCGTCTGCATTATCAGGTCGGGCAACGGGCGCTGA
TTCAGGCGATGCAGATTTCGGCGATGCCGGAGCTGGTGGAGGCAGTGCAGAAACGCGATCTCGCCAGAAT
CAAAGCCCTTATCGGCCCCATGCGTTCGTTCTCCGACGCCACCTACATCACCGTCGGTGATGCCAGCGGC
CAGCGCCTCTATCACGTCAATCCTGATGAAATCGGCAAATCGATGGAAGGCGGCGATAGCGATGAGGCGT
TGATAAACGCTAAAAGCTACGTGTCAGTGCGCAAAGGCGCGCTGGGATCGTCGCTGCGCGGTAAATCGCC
GATTCAGGACGCAACCGGCAAGGTGATCGGCATTGTGTCGGTAGGCTATACCATTGAGCAACTGGAACCG
AATTTTGTCTATATCATGGCCGACAAGCAGAAGAACGGCATCAAGGCGAACTTCCACATCCGCCACAACA
TCGAGGACGGCGGCGTGCAGCTCGCCTACCACTACCAGCAGAACACCCCCATCGGCGACGGCCCCGTGCT
GCTGCCCGACAACCACTACCTGAGCGTGCAGTCCCAACTTTCGAAAGACCCCAACGAGAAGCGCGATCAC
ATGGTCCTGCTGGAGTTCGTGACCGCCGCCGGGATCACTCTCGGCATGGTCGAGCTGTACAAGTAAAAGC
TTGGCTGTTTTGGCGGATGAGAGAAGATTTTCAGCCTGATACAGATTAAATCAGAACGCAGAAGCGGTCT
GATAAAACAGAATTTGCCTGGCGGCAGTAGCGCGGTGGTCCCACCTGACCCCATGCCGAACTCAGAAGTG
AAACGCCGTAGCGCCGATGGTAGTGTGGGGTCTCCCCATGCGAGAGTAGGGAACTGCCAGGCATCAAATA
AAACGAAAGGCTCAGTCGAAAGACTGGGCCTTTCGTTTTATCTGTTGTTTGTCGGTGAACGCTCTCCTGA
GTAGGACAAATCCGCCGGGAGCGGATTTGAACGTTGCGAAGCAACGGCCCGGAGGGTGGCGGGCAGGACG
CCCGCCATAAACTGCCAGGCATCAAATTAAGCAGAAGGCCATCCTGACGGATGGCCTTTTTGCGTTTCTA
CAAACTCTTTTGTTTATTTTTCTAAATACATTCAAATATGTATCCGCTCATGAGACAATAACCCTGATAA
ATGCTTCAATAATATTGAAAAAGGAAGAGTATGAGTATTCAACATTTCCGTGTCGCCCTTATTCCCTTTT
TTGCGGCATTTTGCCTTCCTGTTTTTGCTCACCCAGAAACGCTGGTGAAAGTAAAAGATGCTGAAGATCA
GTTGGGTGCACGAGTGGGTTACATCGAACTGGATCTCAACAGCGGTAAGATCCTTGAGAGTTTTCGCCCC
GAAGAACGTTTTCCAATGATGAGCACTTTTAAAGTTCTGCTATGTGGCGCGGTATTATCCCGTGTTGACG
CCGGGCAAGAGCAACTCGGTCGCCGCATACACTATTCTCAGAATGACTTGGTTGAGTACTCACCAGTCAC
AGAAAAGCATCTTACGGATGGCATGACAGTAAGAGAATTATGCAGTGCTGCCATAACCATGAGTGATAAC
ACTGCGGCCAACTTACTTCTGACAACGATCGGAGGACCGAAGGAGCTAACCGCTTTTTTGCACAACATGG
GGGATCATGTAACTCGCCTTGATCGTTGGGAACCGGAGCTGAATGAAGCCATACCAAACGACGAGCGTGA
CACCACGATGCCTGTAGCAATGGCAACAACGTTGCGCAAACTATTAACTGGCGAACTACTTACTCTAGCT
TCCCGGCAACAATTAATAGACTGGATGGAGGCGGATAAAGTTGCAGGACCACTTCTGCGCTCGGCCCTTC
CGGCTGGCTGGTTTATTGCTGATAAATCTGGAGCCGGTGAGCGTGGGTCTCGCGGTATCATTGCAGCACT
GGGGCCAGATGGTAAGCCCTCCCGTATCGTAGTTATCTACACGACGGGGAGTCAGGCAACTATGGATGAA
CGAAATAGACAGATCGCTGAGATAGGTGCCTCACTGATTAAGCATTGGTAACTGTCAGACCAAGTTTACT
CATATATACTTTAGATTGATTTAAAACTTCATTTTTAATTTAAAAGGATCTAGGTGAAGATCCTTTTTGA
TAATCTCATGACCAAAATCCCTTAACGTGAGTTTTCGTTCCACTGAGCGTCAGACCCCGTAGAAAAGATC
AAAGGATCTTCTTGAGATCCTTTTTTTCTGCGCGTAATCTGCTGCTTGCAAACAAAAAAACCACCGCTAC
CAGCGGTGGTTTGTTTGCCGGATCAAGAGCTACCAACTCTTTTTCCGAAGGTAACTGGCTTCAGCAGAGC
GCAGATACCAAATACTGTCCTTCTAGTGTAGCCGTAGTTAGGCCACCACTTCAAGAACTCTGTAGCACCG
CCTACATACCTCGCTCTGCTAATCCTGTTACCAGTGGCTGCTGCCAGTGGCGATAAGTCGTGTCTTACCG
GGTTGGACTCAAGACGATAGTTACCGGATAAGGCGCAGCGGTCGGGCTGAACGGGGGGTTCGTGCACACA
GCCCAGCTTGGAGCGAACGACCTACACCGAACTGAGATACCTACAGCGTGAGCTATGAGAAAGCGCCACG
CTTCCCGAAGGGAGAAAGGCGGACAGGTATCCGGTAAGCGGCAGGGTCGGAACAGGAGAGCGCACGAGGG
AGCTTCCAGGGGGAAACGCCTGGTATCTTTATAGTCCTGTCGGGTTTCGCCACCTCTGACTTGAGCGTCG
ATTTTTGTGATGCTCGTCAGGGGGGCGGAGCCTATGGAAAAACGCCAGCAACGCGGCCTTTTTACGGTTC
CTGGCCTTTTGCTGGCCTTTTGCTCACATGTTCTTTCCTGCGTTATCCCCTGATTCTGTGGATAACCGTA
TTACCGCCTTTGAGTGAGCTGATACCGCTCGCCGCAGCCGAACGACCGAGCGCAGCGAGTCAGTGAGCGA
GGAAGCGGAAGAGCGCCTGATGCGGTATTTTCTCCTTACGCATCTGTGCGGTATTTCACACCGCATATGG
TGCACTCTCAGTACAATCTGCTCTGATGCCGCATAGTTAAGCCAGTATACACTCCGCTATCGCTACGTGA
CTGGGTCATGGCTGCGCCCCGACACCCGCCAACACCCGCTGACGCGCCCTGACGGGCTTGTCTGCTCCCG
GCATCCGCTTACAGACAAGCTGTGACCGTCTCCGGGAGCTGCATGTGTCAGAGGTTTTCACCGTCATCAC
CGAAACGCGCGAGGCAGCAGATCAATTCGCGCGCGAAGGCGAAGCGGCATGCATAATGTGCCTGTCAAAT
GGACGAAGCAGGGATTCTGCAAACCCTATGCTACTCCGTCAAGCCGTCAATTGTCTGATTCGTTACCAAT
TATGACAACTTGACGGCTACATCATTCACTTTTTCTTCACAACCGGCACGGAACTCGCTCGGGCTGGCCC
CGGTGCATTTTTTAAATACCCGCGAGAAATAGAGTTGATCGTCAAAACCAACATTGCGACCGACGGTGGC
GATAGGCATCCGGGTGGTGCTCAAAAGCAGCTTCGCCTGGCTGATACGTTGGTCCTCGCGCCAGCTTAAG
ACGCTAATCCCTAACTGCTGGCGGAAAAGATGTGACAGACGCGACGGCGACAAGCAAACATGCTGTGCGA
CGCTGGCGATATCAAAATTGCTGTCTGCCAGGTGATCGCTGATGTACTGACAAGCCTCGCGTACCCGATT
ATCCATCGGTGGATGGAGCGACTCGTTAATCGCTTCCATGCGCCGCAGTAACAATTGCTCAAGCAGATTT
ATCGCCAGCAGCTCCGAATAGCGCCCTTCCCCTTGCCCGGCGTTAATGATTTGCCCAAACAGGTCGCTGA
AATGCGGCTGGTGCGCTTCATCCGGGCGAAAGAACCCCGTATTGGCAAATATTGACGGCCAGTTAAGCCA
TTCATGCCAGTAGGCGCGCGGACGAAAGTAAACCCACTGGTGATACCATTCGCGAGCCTCCGGATGACGA
CCGTAGTGATGAATCTCTCCTGGCGGGAACAGCAAAATATCACCCGGTCGGCAAACAAATTCTCGTCCCT
GATTTTTCACCACCCCCTGACCGCGAATGGTGAGATTGAGAATATAACCTTTCATTCCCAGCGGTCGGTC
GATAAAAAAATCGAGATAACCGTTGGCCTCAATCGGCGTTAAACCCGCCACCAGATGGGCATTAAACGAG
TATCCCGGCAGCAGGGGATCATTTTGCGCTTCAGCCATACTTTTCATACTCCCGCCATTCAGAG
