>Addgene plasmid #134302 | pBAD-Citroff1-S245 | depositor partial sequence | sequence record 258197 | pBAD-Citroff1-S245 sequence 1110 bps
ATGGTGAGCAAGGGCGAGGAGCTGTTCACCGGGGTGGTGCCCATCCTGGTCGAGCTGGACGGCGACGTAA
ACGGCCACAAGTTCAGCGTGTCCGGCGAGGGTGAGGGCGATGCCACCTACGGCAAGCTGACCCTGAAGTT
CATCTGCACCACCGGCAAGCTGCCCGTGCCCTGGCCCACCCTCGTGACCACCCTGACCTACGGCGTGCAG
TGCTTCAGCCGCTACCCCGACCACATGAAGCAGCACGACTTCTTCAAGTCCGCCATGCCCGAAGGCTACA
TCCAGGAGCGCACCATCTTCTTCAAGGACGACGGCAACTACAAGACCCGCGCCGAGGTGAAGTTCGAGGG
CGACACCCTGGTGAACCGCATCGAGCTGAAGGGCATCGACTTCAAGGAGGACGGCAACATCCTGGGGCAC
AAGCTGGAGTACAACTGGCAGACCGAGGAGCGTCTGCATTATCAGGTCGGGCAACGGGCGCTGATTCAGG
CGATGCAGATTTCGGCGATGCCGGAGCTGGTGGAGGCAGTGCAGAAACGCGATCTCGCCAGAATCAAAGC
CCTTATCGGCCCCATGCGTTCGTTCTCCGACGCCACCTACATCACCGTCGGTGATGCCAGCGGCCAGCGC
CTCTATCACGTCAATCCTGATGAAATCGGCAAATCGATGGAAGGCGGCGATAGCGATGAGGCGTTGATAA
ACGCTAAAAGCTACGTGTCAGTGCGCAAAGGCGCGCTGGGATCGTCGCTGCGCGGTAAATCGCCGATTCA
GGACGCAACCGGCAAGGTGATCGGCATTGTGTCGGTAGGCTATACCATTGAGCAACTGGAACCGAATTTT
GTCTATATCATGGCCGACAAGCAGAAGAACGGCATCAAGGCGAACTTCCACATCCGCCACAACATCGAGG
ACGGCGGCGTGCAGCTCGCCTACCACTACCAGCAGAACACCCCCATCGGCGACGGCCCCGTGCTGCTGCC
CGACAACCACTACCTGAGCGTGCAGTCCCAACTTTCGAAAGACCCCAACGAGAAGCGCGATCACATGGTC
CTGCTGGAGTTCGTGACCGCCGCCGGGATCACTCTCGGCATGGTCGAGCTGTACAAGTAA
